Addgene plasmid #97116: Tol2-lyzC-microRNA 184-1-dendra2
Purpose: overexpression of microRNA and Dendra2 in Zebrafish
Depositing lab: Qing Deng. Depositing organization: Purdue University. Publication: Phenotypical microRNA screen reveals a noncanonical role of CDK2 in regulating neutrophil migration. Hsu AY, Wang D, Liu S, Lu J, Syahirah R, Bennin DA, Huttenlocher A, Umulis DM, Wan J, Deng Q. Proc Natl Acad Sci U S A. 2019 Aug 26. pii: 1905221116. doi: 10.1073/pnas.1905221116. PubMed 31451657.
Backbone
  Vector backbone: Tol2
  Vector type: Zebrafish
Growth in bacteria
  Bacterial resistance: Ampicillin, 100 μg/mL
  Growth temperature: 37°C
  Growth strain: DH5alpha
  Copy number: High Copy
Gene/Insert
  Gene/Insert name: microRNA 184 1 dendra2
  Species: D. rerio (zebrafish)
  Cloning method: Ligation Independent Cloning
Terms and licenses: Academic/Nonprofit Terms; Industry Terms: Not Available to Industry
How to cite: Tol2-lyzC-microRNA 184-1-dendra2 was a gift from Qing Deng (Addgene plasmid # 97116 ; http://n2t.net/addgene:97116 ; RRID:Addgene_97116)
