[The description below was written by a language model from this plasmid's Addgene catalogue record and pLannotate feature annotations shown in this document.]
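Description:
Tol2-lyzC-microRNA 184-1-dendra2 is a Tol2 transposon-based transgenesis plasmid for zebrafish, built to overexpress a zebrafish microRNA together with the fluorescent protein Dendra2. It is maintained in E. coli as a high-copy plasmid through a ColE1/pUC-type origin and selected with ampicillin via the β-lactamase gene and its own promoter. Remnants of a pBluescript-type cloning vector are also annotated, including a partial f1 origin, a lac promoter/operator region and a T3 promoter. A short match to medaka tyrosinase next to the f1 fragment is consistent with Tol2 arm sequence, since Tol2 was originally isolated from that locus. However, the transposon ends themselves are not annotated in the feature table.

The name indicates that expression is driven by the lyzC (lysozyme C) promoter, which is commonly used for neutrophil-restricted expression in zebrafish, but this promoter is not annotated either. In the mapped payload, a short fragment of zebrafish beta-actin coding sequence lies upstream of the mir-184 hairpin, followed by the Dendra2 open reading frame and an SV40 polyadenylation signal. This layout suggests that the microRNA sits in actin-derived sequence, possibly an intron, ahead of the reporter, so a single transcript would yield both the mature microRNA and Dendra2. The record does not state this design explicitly, and the mir-184 match is annotated on the minus strand, opposite to Dendra2. Dendra2 is a green-to-red photoconvertible protein, so it marks microRNA-expressing cells and also allows chosen cells to be optically highlighted and tracked. The associated publication describes a phenotypic microRNA overexpression screen for regulators of neutrophil migration, which fits the use of this plasmid to generate transgenic fish, typically with Tol2 transposase supplied separately.
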