Features (pLannotate 1.2.2; 17 found; start..end, strand, type, name):
   1704..1826    +  CDS            actba (fragment): ACTB1_DANRE - Also known as bact, bactin1, bactzf. Experimental evidence at protein level: Swiss-Prot protein existence level 1. Actin is a highly conserved protein that polymerizes to produce filaments that form cross-linked networks in the cytoplasm of cells. Actin exists in both monomeric (G-actin) and polymeric (F-actin) forms, both forms playing key functions, such as cell motility and contraction. In addition to their role in the cytoplasmic cytoskeleton, G- and F-actin also localize in the nucleus, and regulate gene transcription and motility and repair of damaged DNA. From Danio rerio
   2328..2412    -  ncRNA          mir-184: Accession: RF00657 - microRNA mir-184
   2912..2930    -  misc_feature   MCS (fragment): pBluescript multiple cloning site
   2945..3634    +  CDS            Dendra2: Dendra2 is a photoconvertible green fluorescent protein published in 2006, derived from Dendronephthya sp.. It has high acid sensitivity.
   3642..3725    +  CDS            large T antigen (fragment): large T antigen from SV40 (simian virus 40)
   3748..3869    +  polyA_signal   SV40 poly(A) signal: SV40 polyadenylation signal
   3876..3961    -  rep_origin     M13 ori (fragment): M13 bacteriophage origin of replication; arrow indicates direction of (+) strand synthesis
   4247..4265    -  promoter       T3 promoter: promoter for bacteriophage T3 RNA polymerase
   4310..4326    -  protein_bind   lac operator: The lac repressor binds to the lac operator to inhibit transcription in E. coli. This inhibition can be relieved by adding lactose or isopropyl-β-D-thiogalactopyranoside (IPTG). lac repressor encoded by lacI
   4334..4364    -  promoter       lac promoter: promoter for the E. coli lac operon
   4379..4400    -  protein_bind   CAP binding site: CAP binding activates transcription in the presence of cAMP. E. coli catabolite activator protein
   4413..4505    -  CDS            lacI (fragment): lac repressor; lacI; The lac repressor binds to the lac operator to inhibit transcription in E. coli. This inhibition can be relieved by adding lactose or isopropyl-β-D-thiogalactopyranoside (IPTG).
   4688..5276    -  rep_origin     ori: high-copy-number ColE1/pMB1/pBR322/pUC origin of replication
   5447..6307    -  CDS            AmpR: β-lactamase; bla; confers resistance to ampicillin, carbenicillin, and related antibiotics
   6308..6412    -  promoter       AmpR promoter: bla
   6438..6768    -  rep_origin     f1 ori (fragment) (sequence partly withheld): f1 bacteriophage origin of replication; arrow indicates direction of (+) strand synthesis
   6766..6993    +  CDS            tyr (fragment) (sequence partly withheld): TYRO_ORYLA - Also known as tyro. Experimental evidence at transcript level: Swiss-Prot protein existence level 2. This is a copper-containing oxidase that functions in the formation of pigments such as melanins and other polyphenolic compounds. From Oryzias latipes (Japanese rice fish) (Japanese killifish).
>Addgene plasmid #97116 | Tol2-lyzC-microRNA 184-1-dendra2 | addgene full sequence | sequence record 182643 | Addgene NGS Result
CTTCTAAGGTCTGTTTGTGGTTTAAGCTGTTTGTTGACACACGCTTGTCATCTCCATTTTTCTGTGAAGT
TATTGTCAGTTTATTGCACACTGGGTTGCATTAAGCTGCAGTTTTTTCACAACAGTTTTCCACATTGTAA
CAGTCAGTCTCCAAATTATTCCATCAGTCCTCAAATTTAGTCATTTGAGGCCATGAAAACACTTAAAACT
ACATGAAGGTAGTTTGGCATTAGGTTTTAGACTTGTTCTTGTTTGGCATATTGCAACCTGTGTAAAAATG
ATTTGATTTTTATTTTTTTTTTTTTTTTTTCAGAAAGAAACGGTCCAAAAAGAGTTATGTGAACATTTAT
CCATGTGTTTAATGTTTTTTAAATTAAAAAAAAACATTTTTATTAAACCACTTGTGACTAAACCTTTTTT
AGTTATTCTATTTTGTGACGAGTCTGAATGGCCAAAGTACTCTTGAATCCAAAATCTTTATAGTAAAATG
TTTAATCTTACTTGCAGTGTTGGGTATAATTTGTAACAAAGTTGAATTCCATATCTGCTGAGTGAAAAAG
TAAAGTAAGAGATTGCTGTAAATATTTAGGTTATTTATTTATTAATACAATATAGAAAGTAACAAAACAC
AATGTAAAAAATCAATAAAGAAAGTAAATATTAAAAGTAATGATAAACTAATGATGTAAACAATATTAGC
AACAAAGTTTGTACAATTCAGGGAGGGTAAAGAATTTCACCTAATAGTCAAACTCTGTATTAAATAATAT
AAAATCTTTGTTCTTAGTCTGAAGAGGAGACTGTGAGAGAAAGCTTACTGGTTGTTAAATTAGAAAATTT
GTAACTTGCAGATTAAAATGATTTAAATAATTTTATAAAGGCCATGTTTGAAACAAATGTAAAAACATAA
TAAATGTTAAGAATTTCAGATATTGAGATTTTACAATTTAAAAAAAGCAATAAAGTAATAGCAGAGACCT
ACACTCTTAAAGTAAATTACCCAACTCTGCTTACTAGTAACTTTTGGAATAGTTACTAGTATCCATTGAA
CAAATACTAGAATCTAATTAAATTGTGTGAGTGTCCAATGAAAAGATTCTTGTATTTAAAACAGTACCAG
TATCTATATATGTACAAAATTTAGTGCTAGCAAAATGCAAATAAATACTACTGCATATAATGGATTGCAT
TGTAAATCGACTCGCCATAATACATTTATTTCCTATTTTTACTTTTAACAAAAAATAAGTTCACTGAGTA
TTTCATGTCATTAAATCGCATTAAACCTCTTGCATGCTTTATGTACACTAGTGCAGTTCGCTAAATGACC
ACCGGTGTCACTAATAACACGATCGTTTCTGAATTCTGCATTAAACGCCATTTATACGTTGCTCTTATTA
GTAAACAATTTCTCCATCATGAGCTCGACCAGTATTGCATATTTCATCCTCTTAAATCCAGAGTTGTTTC
TTTTAATCACTTTCTCTTCATGATAAAAGCAGTTTTTGGTTTTCAGAAGTTTACAACAAACCCAGTCAGT
TATTGCCTCAGCAAACACTGGAGCAACTGCACACTTGTGAAAAGCTTCTTGCGAAACACAAACCTTTCTC
TGGACTTATAAATAAAGGCATTCAGCAGCTCCACCATACACCTCCACTGGTCTTGATAAAGCAGATATCA
GCAGTGATACAGGTACCGCCACCATGGATGAGGAAATCGCTGCCCTGGTCGTTGACAACGGCTCCGGTAT
GTGCAAAGCCGGTTTTGCTGGAGATGATGCCCCTCGTGCTGTTTTCCCCTCCATTGTTGGACGACCCAGA
CATCAGGTACATTTAATAAACCATCCTAATAACATGTTAATCATATTGAACCACATTAAACTCTCATTTG
TGCATTTTACATCTTTTAAAACCGATTTATATTCGTTTTTAGATAATGAAGTTTATTAAAGTGTTAATTC
ACAGCTTTATTGCTTGTTTTGAGAATCTGCTTGCATAAGTGATTTTTAAACTTGATCTGATTTTCGTTTG
TTTCGAAGTTCTTCAGCTTTGAAAGTCAGATCTTCAATTCACAGCCATGCCATAGTTTTAGGATACAGTA
TAAGTAGACGAATTGGGATGCATCGTAGATTTTATGCTGTGTTTGTTATGGTTTTTCAGTGGTAGAGATT
TTCAGAGTATTATTAGGGTTATAGTCAGTGTCAGGTTTATTTATCGTCAGCGTGATGGGCAAAAAACAGC
TGGCAGTACGGGCTTCAGCAAAGGCGTTCACACTAATAATTATAGAAATGATCAAAGGATATAGACCCAG
ATGGACTGGCAGGGAGTATCGGGCACATGCCCTTATCAGTTCTCCGTCCAACGAATACTAAATGGATAGC
TGGGCTGGAAAAGTGATAAGGAGACGTGTTCGACTGAAATCAAATTCTCACCCTTATGGAAGAATCCGCT
GTGTGTTTTGTATGTCCAACTATCCACAGTGAGACATGTAGACATCCAAAATAATGGCATCAGAAGAATG
TCAATGTCCAAATGGCTCATCTCCGACAAACGAGCCAACTGCTGTTACTCTCGCCCAGAAATCTGCGCCA
ACATGGACACACCCAGTGGAGCAAGCCATCTGATTTTCATGGTCAGATTGTAAAGAAGCAATTACTCTTG
GACAGTTTAAGCAGAAAAGCCACCAAGTCAAGTCACTGGTCATATGATGAACTCGAAGATCTAATAAAAG
TTAATTTAAGCGTTCATTACAATAAATTCAAGTGAATCTGTTTTAAGCTAGCCTTTAACGTTTTTAAATT
CCTTCAAACAAATTAGTTCCTCTTTGCAGTTCCTCATTTCTCGGTGAGCTGGTGCTTTAATCCCTTTACT
TTTTCTTCCTCTAGGGAGTGATGGTTGGCATGGGACGAATTAATTCCTGCAGCCCGGGGGTACCGGTCGC
CACCATGAACACCCCGGGAATTAACCTGATCAAGGAGGACATGCGCGTGAAGGTGCACATGGAGGGCAAC
GTGAACGGCCACGCCTTCGTGATCGAGGGCGAGGGCAAGGGCAAGCCCTACGAGGGCACCCAGACCGCCA
ACCTGACCGTGAAGGAGGGCGCCCCCCTGCCCTTCAGCTACGACATCCTGACCACCGCCGTGCACTACGG
CAACCGGGTGTTCACCAAGTACCCCGAGGACATCCCCGACTACTTCAAGCAGAGCTTCCCCGAGGGCTAC
AGCTGGGAGCGCACCATGACCTTCGAGGACAAGGGCATCTGCACCATCCGCAGCGACATCAGCCTGGAGG
GCGACTGCTTCTTCCAGAACGTGCGCTTCAAGGGCACCAACTTCCCCCCCAACGGCCCCGTGATGCAGAA
GAAAACCCTGAAGTGGGAGCCCAGCACCGAGAAGCTGCACGTGCGCGACGGCCTGCTGGTGGGCAACATC
AACATGGCCCTGCTGCTGGAGGGCGGCGGCCACTACCTGTGCGACTTCAAGACCACCTACAAGGCCAAGA
AGGTGGTGCAGCTGCCCGACGCCCACTTCGTGGACCACCGCATCGAGATCCTGGGCAACGACAGCGACTA
CAACAAGGTGAAGCTGTACGAGCACGCCGTGGCCCGCTACAGCCCCCTGCCCAGCCAGGTGTGGTAATCT
AGATCATAATCAGCCATACCACATTTGTAGAGGTTTTACTTGCTTTAAAAAACCTCCCACACCTCCCCCT
GAACCTGAAACATAAAATGAATGCAATTGTTGTTGTTAACTTGTTTATTGCAGCTTATAATGGTTACAAA
TAAAGCAATAGCATCACAAATTTCACAAATAAAGCATTTTTTTCACTGCATTCTAGTTGTGGTTTGTCCA
AACTCATCAATGTATCTTAAGGCGTAAATTGTAAGCGTTAATATTTTGTTAAAATTCGCGTTAAATTTTT
GTTAAATCAGCTCATTTTTTAACCAATAGGCCGAAATCGGCGGATCCTGCGGCCGCAAGGGAAAATAGAA
TGAAGTGATCTCCAAAAAATAAGTACTTTTTGACTGTAAATAAAATTGTAAGGAGTAAAAAGTACTTTTT
TTTCTAAAAAAATGTAATTAAGTAAAAGTAAAAGTATTGATTTTTAATTGTACTCAAGTAAAGTAAAAAT
CCCCAAAAATAATACTTAAGTACAGTAATCAAGTAAAATTACTCAAGTACTTTACACCTCTGGTTCTTGA
CCCCCTACCTTCAGCAAGCCCAGCAGATCCACTAGATCTTTTGTTCCCTTTAGTGAGGGTTAATTGCGCG
CTTGGCGTAATCATGGTCATAGCTGTTTCCTGTGTGAAATTGTTATCCGCTCACAATTCCACACAACATA
CGAGCCGGAAGCATAAAGTGTAAAGCCTGGGGTGCCTAATGAGTGAGCTAACTCACATTAATTGCGTTGC
GCTCACTGCCCGCTTTCCAGTCGGGAAACCTGTCGTGCCAGCTGCATTAATGAATCGGCCAACGCGCGGG
GAGAGGCGGTTTGCGTATTGGGCGCTCTTCCGCTTCCTCGCTCACTGACTCGCTGCGCTCGGTCGTTCGG
CTGCGGCGAGCGGTATCAGCTCACTCAAAGGCGGTAATACGGTTATCCACAGAATCAGGGGATAACGCAG
GAAAGAACATGTGAGCAAAAGGCCAGCAAAAGGCCAGGAACCGTAAAAAGGCCGCGTTGCTGGCGTTTTT
CCATAGGCTCCGCCCCCCTGACGAGCATCACAAAAATCGACGCTCAAGTCAGAGGTGGCGAAACCCGACA
GGACTATAAAGATACCAGGCGTTTCCCCCTGGAAGCTCCCTCGTGCGCTCTCCTGTTCCGACCCTGCCGC
TTACCGGATACCTGTCCGCCTTTCTCCCTTCGGGAAGCGTGGCGCTTTCTCATAGCTCACGCTGTAGGTA
TCTCAGTTCGGTGTAGGTCGTTCGCTCCAAGCTGGGCTGTGTGCACGAACCCCCCGTTCAGCCCGACCGC
TGCGCCTTATCCGGTAACTATCGTCTTGAGTCCAACCCGGTAAGACACGACTTATCGCCACTGGCAGCAG
CCACTGGTAACAGGATTAGCAGAGCGAGGTATGTAGGCGGTGCTACAGAGTTCTTGAAGTGGTGGCCTAA
CTACGGCTACACTAGAAGAACAGTATTTGGTATCTGCGCTCTGCTGAAGCCAGTTACCTTCGGAAAAAGA
GTTGGTAGCTCTTGATCCGGCAAACAAACCACCGCTGGTAGCGGTGGTTTTTTTGTTTGCAAGCAGCAGA
TTACGCGCAGAAAAAAAGGATCTCAAGAAGATCCTTTGATCTTTTCTACGGGGTCTGACGCTCAGTGGAA
CGAAAACTCACGTTAAGGGATTTTGGTCATGAGATTATCAAAAAGGATCTTCACCTAGATCCTTTTAAAT
TAAAAATGAAGTTTTAAATCAATCTAAAGTATATATGAGTAAACTTGGTCTGACAGTTACCAATGCTTAA
TCAGTGAGGCACCTATCTCAGCGATCTGTCTATTTCGTTCATCCATAGTTGCCTGACTCCCCGTCGTGTA
GATAACTACGATACGGGAGGGCTTACCATCTGGCCCCAGTGCTGCAATGATACCGCGAGACCCACGCTCA
CCGGCTCCAGATTTATCAGCAATAAACCAGCCAGCCGGAAGGGCCGAGCGCAGAAGTGGTCCTGCAACTT
TATCCGCCTCCATCCAGTCTATTAATTGTTGCCGGGAAGCTAGAGTAAGTAGTTCGCCAGTTAATAGTTT
GCGCAACGTTGTTGCCATTGCTACAGGCATCGTGGTGTCACGCTCGTCGTTTGGTATGGCTTCATTCAGC
TCCGGTTCCCAACGATCAAGGCGAGTTACATGATCCCCCATGTTGTGCAAAAAAGCGGTTAGCTCCTTCG
GTCCTCCGATCGTTGTCAGAAGTAAGTTGGCCGCAGTGTTATCACTCATGGTTATGGCAGCACTGCATAA
TTCTCTTACTGTCATGCCATCCGTAAGATGCTTTTCTGTGACTGGTGAGTACTCAACCAAGTCATTCTGA
GAATAGTGTATGCGGCGACCGAGTTGCTCTTGCCCGGCGTCAATACGGGATAATACCGCGCCACATAGCA
GAACTTTAAAAGTGCTCATCATTGGAAAACGTTCTTCGGGGCGAAAACTCTCAAGGATCTTACCGCTGTT
GAGATCCAGTTCGATGTAACCCACTCGTGCACCCAACTGATCTTCAGCATCTTTTACTTTCACCAGCGTT
TCTGGGTGAGCAAAAACAGGAAGGCAAAATGCCGCAAAAAAGGGAATAAGGGCGACACGGAAATGTTGAA
TACTCATACTCTTCCTTTTTCAATATTATTGAAGCATTTATCAGGGTTATTGTCTCATGAGCGGATACAT
ATTTGAATGTATTTAGAAAAATAAACAAATAGGGGTTCCGCGCACATTTCCCCGAAAAGTGCCACCTAAA
TTGTAAGCGTTAATATTTTGTTAAAATTCGCGTTAAATTTTTGTTAAATCAGCTCATTTTTTAACCAATA
GGCCGAAATCGGCAAAATCCCTTATAAATCAAAAGAATAGACCGAGATAGGGT
[37 nt withheld, positions 6564-6600]
AAAGAACGTGGACTCCAACGTCAAAGG
[49 nt withheld, positions 6628-6676]
T
[91 nt withheld, positions 6678-6768]
CACAATGACGGCTACTACATGGTGCCATTCCTTCCTCTTTATAGGAATGGAGACTACCTCCTGTCCAACA
ATGCTCTTGGATACGAGTACGCCTACCTGTTGGACCCAGGTCATTGCACAACACCAGAAATGCCCTCTGA
TCTGCAAAAGACGTGAATATCTGTTCAGACACCCATATCCACTCTGTTCCACACAGGTCAGAGGTTTGTC
CAGGAGTTCTTGACAGAGGTGTAAAAAGTACTCAAAAATTTTACTCAAGTGAAAGTACAAGTACTTAGGG
AAAATTTTACTCAATTAAAAGTAAAAGTATCTGGCTAGAATCTTACTTGAGTAAAAGTAAAAAAGTACTC
CATTAAAATTGTACTTGAGTATTAAGGAAGTAAAAGGCTAGCAAGATCTGCTCGAGATACATTTGATTAG
AAGAGTTTGACTTGGGTTGATTATAGCAAATAGTGGAACACAAACAGATTTTGAAATATTCTTGCAAATT
TATTTATTAAATCCATTCAAATATTGTCATTTTTTGTACTGTGTAATTTATATTGATTTGCTCATACAAT
ATTTACATTTCGCTTAAACAATACACTATTATTTATATTTAAAAATAGCTATATATAAATCAAATGTATA
GCTCTTTTTTACACAATTAATCAAAGCTAAAATATTTGTCACACAAATACAGTAAGCCACTTCACAATGA
TATCTTCAAAATCTGTGCTTGACTGAATCATTTCATTTATTGTTTTGTAATTCACATTATACCTTACGTT
CTCCAGGCACAGTTTGAATTGTTGATAAATGAAGATAATACATCTGATTTAATTAGTCTCCTTTGTTTAT
AATAACTTTAATCTAATTTGATAGTAATAATTCCAGCAATACATCCATTACAATAAAAATCGCTTTTTTA
TTTTGCACATTAGTTTGCCGGTATTTGTTTAAAGTTTCACCATACTTTTAAATCATGTGCTATTTGAAAA
GGGCTGTTATGACTGGAATTAAATGTTTTTTTTTATATCAGTGTTTTAGATTGAAGTACAATATTTATAG
GTAAAATTCACCAGCATATGCTTAAAGATAGCCATGCTCCAGGTCCTTGTGTC
